Addgene plasmid #96943: pET28b-BE3∆UGI
Purpose: The plasmid encoding the His6-rAPOBEC1-XTEN-nCas9 protein (BE3∆UGI) was generated by site-directed mutagenesis using pET28b-BE1 (Addgene plasmid #73018).
Depositing lab: Daesik Kim. Depositing organization: Seoul National University. Publication: Genome-wide target specificities of CRISPR RNA-guided programmable deaminases. Kim D, Lim K, Kim ST, Yoon SH, Kim K, Ryu SM, Kim JS. Nat Biotechnol. 2017 May;35(5):475-480. doi: 10.1038/nbt.3852. Epub 2017 Apr 10. PubMed 28398345.
Backbone
  Vector backbone: pET28b
  Backbone manufacturer: Novagen
  Backbone size w/o insert (bp): 5334
  Total vector size (bp): 10203
  Vector type: Bacterial Expression
Growth in bacteria
  Bacterial resistance: Kanamycin, 50 μg/mL
  Growth temperature: 37°C
  Growth strain: NEB Stable
  Copy number: Low Copy
Gene/Insert
  Gene/Insert name: BE3∆UGI (alt name: His6-rAPOBEC1-XTEN-nCas9)
  Species: R. norvegicus (rat); S. pyogenes
  Insert size (bp): 4869
  Promoter: T7
  Tag / fusion protein: His6 tag (N terminal on insert)
  Cloning method: Ligation Independent Cloning
  Sequencing primers: 5′ T7 promoter; 3′ T7 terminator
Terms and licenses: Academic/Nonprofit Terms; Industry Terms: Not Available to Industry
How to cite: pET28b-BE3∆UGI was a gift from Daesik Kim (Addgene plasmid # 96943 ; http://n2t.net/addgene:96943 ; RRID:Addgene_96943)
