[The description below was written by a language model from this plasmid's Addgene catalogue record and pLannotate feature annotations shown in this document.]
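Description:
pET28b-BE3∆UGI is a bacterial expression plasmid of about 10.2 kb built on the Novagen pET28b backbone and designed to produce a recombinant cytosine base editor protein in E. coli. It replicates from a ColE1/pBR322-type origin accompanied by the bom region and the rop gene, consistent with its listing as low copy, and it also carries an f1 phage origin. Selection is by kanamycin through an aminoglycoside phosphotransferase gene. Short annotated stretches of tetracycline-resistance sequence and an AmpR promoter fragment are backbone remnants rather than functional markers.

The 4.9 kb insert is driven by a T7 promoter followed by a lac operator and the T7 gene 10 ribosome binding site. The plasmid-encoded lacI repressor keeps transcription off until induction with IPTG in a host that supplies T7 RNA polymerase, and a T7 terminator closes the unit. The open reading frame begins with an N-terminal His6 tag for affinity purification, followed by rat APOBEC1 cytidine deaminase. According to the record, an XTEN linker joins the deaminase to the D10A nickase form of Streptococcus pyogenes Cas9; the linker is not separately annotated but corresponds to the gap between the two coding features. Unlike full BE3, this version lacks the uracil glycosylase inhibitor domain. It was made by site-directed mutagenesis of the pET28b-BE1 plasmid. Downstream of Cas9, the annotation picks up vector-derived thrombin site, T7 tag and His-tag sequences, but the record does not indicate whether these are translated as part of the protein. The associated study concerns the genome-wide target specificity of RNA-guided programmable deaminases, which suggests use of the purified protein for in vitro deamination and nicking of DNA.
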