Features (pLannotate 1.2.2; 23 found; start..end, strand, type, name):
     12..440     +  rep_origin     f1 ori (sequence partly withheld): f1 bacteriophage origin of replication; arrow indicates direction of (+) strand synthesis
    493..550     +  promoter       AmpR promoter (fragment): bla
    559..1374    -  CDS            KanR: aminoglycoside phosphotransferase; aph(3')-Ia; confers resistance to kanamycin in bacteria or G418 (Geneticin®) in eukaryotes
   1496..2084    +  rep_origin     ori: high-copy-number ColE1/pMB1/pBR322/pUC origin of replication
   2270..2409    -  misc_feature   bom: basis of mobility region from pBR322
   2511..2702    -  CDS            rop: Rop protein, which maintains plasmids at low copy number; rop
   2719..3099    +  CDS            YPB1_ECOLX: Protein predicted: Swiss-Prot protein existence level 4. From Escherichia coli.
   3171..3462    -  CDS            TcR (fragment): tetracycline efflux protein; tet; confers resistance to tetracycline
   3477..3498    -  protein_bind   CAP binding site: CAP binding activates transcription in the presence of cAMP. E. coli catabolite activator protein
   3511..4593    -  CDS            lacI: lac repressor; lacI; The lac repressor binds to the lac operator to inhibit transcription in E. coli. This inhibition can be relieved by adding lactose or isopropyl-β-D-thiogalactopyranoside (IPTG).
   4594..4671    -  promoter       lacI promoter: lacI
   4679..4958    -  CDS            TcR (fragment): tetracycline efflux protein; tet; confers resistance to tetracycline
   4980..4998    +  promoter       T7 promoter: promoter for bacteriophage T7 RNA polymerase
   4999..5023    +  protein_bind   lac operator: The lac repressor binds to the lac operator to inhibit transcription in E. coli. This inhibition can be relieved by adding lactose or isopropyl-β-D-thiogalactopyranoside (IPTG). lac repressor encoded by lacI
   5038..5060    +  RBS            RBS: efficient ribosome binding site from bacteriophage T7 gene 10 (Olins and Rangwala, 1989)
   5079..5095    +  CDS            capTEV™ (fragment): composite tag for in vivo biotinylation, TEV protease cleavage, and 6xHis tagging
   5097..5783    +  CDS            Apobec1: ABEC1_RAT - Experimental evidence at protein level: Swiss-Prot protein existence level 1. Catalytic component of the apolipoprotein B mRNA editing enzyme complex which is responsible for the postranscriptional editing of a CAA codon for Gln to a UAA codon for stop in the APOB mRNA. May also play a role in the epigenetic regulation of gene expression by participating in DNA demethylation. From Rattus norvegicus (Rat).
   5832..9935    +  CDS            Cas9(D10A): nickase mutant of the Cas9 endonuclease from the Streptococcus pyogenes Type II CRISPR/Cas system generates RNA-guided single strand nicks in DNA due to the D10A mutation in the RuvC catalytic domain
   9945..9962    +  CDS            thrombin site: thrombin recognition and cleavage site
   9966..9998    +  CDS            T7 tag (gene 10 leader): leader peptide from bacteriophage T7 gene 10 promotes efficient translation in E. coli
  10047..10064   +  CDS            9xHis (fragment): 9xHis affinity tag
  10074..10123   +  CDS            SET1 (fragment): solubility-enhancement tag derived from T7 phage gene 10B
  10131..10178   +  terminator     T7 terminator: transcription terminator for bacteriophage T7 RNA polymerase
>Addgene plasmid #96943 | pET28b-BE3∆UGI | addgene full sequence | sequence record 193667 | Addgene NGS Result
TGGCGAATGGG
[124 nt withheld, positions 12-135]
C
[91 nt withheld, positions 137-227]
A
[49 nt withheld, positions 229-277]
CCTTTGACGTTGGAGTCCACGTTCTTT
[37 nt withheld, positions 305-341]
ACCCTATCTCGGTCTATTCTTTTGATTTATAAGGGATTTTGCCGATTTCGGCCTATTGGTTAAAAAATGA
GCTGATTTAACAAAAATTTAACGCGAATTTTAACAAAATATTAACGCTTACAATTTAGGTGGCACTTTTC
GGGGAAATGTGCGCGGAACCCCTATTTGTTTATTTTTCTAAATACATTCAAATATGTATCCGCTCATGAA
TTAATTCTTAGAAAAACTCATCGAGCATCAAATGAAACTGCAATTTATTCATATCAGGATTATCAATACC
ATATTTTTGAAAAAGCCGTTTCTGTAATGAAGGAGAAAACTCACCGAGGCAGTTCCATAGGATGGCAAGA
TCCTGGTATCGGTCTGCGATTCCGACTCGTCCAACATCAATACAACCTATTAATTTCCCCTCGTCAAAAA
TAAGGTTATCAAGTGAGAAATCACCATGAGTGACGACTGAATCCGGTGAGAATGGCAAAAGTTTATGCAT
TTCTTTCCAGACTTGTTCAACAGGCCAGCCATTACGCTCGTCATCAAAATCACTCGCATCAACCAAACCG
TTATTCATTCGTGATTGCGCCTGAGCGAGACGAAATACGCGATCGCTGTTAAAAGGACAATTACAAACAG
GAATCGAATGCAACCGGCGCAGGAACACTGCCAGCGCATCAACAATATTTTCACCTGAATCAGGATATTC
TTCTAATACCTGGAATGCTGTTTTCCCGGGGATCGCAGTGGTGAGTAACCATGCATCATCAGGAGTACGG
ATAAAATGCTTGATGGTCGGAAGAGGCATAAATTCCGTCAGCCAGTTTAGTCTGACCATCTCATCTGTAA
CATCATTGGCAACGCTACCTTTGCCATGTTTCAGAAACAACTCTGGCGCATCGGGCTTCCCATACAATCG
ATAGATTGTCGCACCTGATTGCCCGACATTATCGCGAGCCCATTTATACCCATATAAATCAGCATCCATG
TTGGAATTTAATCGCGGCCTAGAGCAAGACGTTTCCCGTTGAATATGGCTCATAACACCCCTTGTATTAC
TGTTTATGTAAGCAGACAGTTTTATTGTTCATGACCAAAATCCCTTAACGTGAGTTTTCGTTCCACTGAG
CGTCAGACCCCGTAGAAAAGATCAAAGGATCTTCTTGAGATCCTTTTTTTCTGCGCGTAATCTGCTGCTT
GCAAACAAAAAAACCACCGCTACCAGCGGTGGTTTGTTTGCCGGATCAAGAGCTACCAACTCTTTTTCCG
AAGGTAACTGGCTTCAGCAGAGCGCAGATACCAAATACTGTCCTTCTAGTGTAGCCGTAGTTAGGCCACC
ACTTCAAGAACTCTGTAGCACCGCCTACATACCTCGCTCTGCTAATCCTGTTACCAGTGGCTGCTGCCAG
TGGCGATAAGTCGTGTCTTACCGGGTTGGACTCAAGACGATAGTTACCGGATAAGGCGCAGCGGTCGGGC
TGAACGGGGGGTTCGTGCACACAGCCCAGCTTGGAGCGAACGACCTACACCGAACTGAGATACCTACAGC
GTGAGCTATGAGAAAGCGCCACGCTTCCCGAAGGGAGAAAGGCGGACAGGTATCCGGTAAGCGGCAGGGT
CGGAACAGGAGAGCGCACGAGGGAGCTTCCAGGGGGAAACGCCTGGTATCTTTATAGTCCTGTCGGGTTT
CGCCACCTCTGACTTGAGCGTCGATTTTTGTGATGCTCGTCAGGGGGGCGGAGCCTATGGAAAAACGCCA
GCAACGCGGCCTTTTTACGGTTCCTGGCCTTTTGCTGGCCTTTTGCTCACATGTTCTTTCCTGCGTTATC
CCCTGATTCTGTGGATAACCGTATTACCGCCTTTGAGTGAGCTGATACCGCTCGCCGCAGCCGAACGACC
GAGCGCAGCGAGTCAGTGAGCGAGGAAGCGGAAGAGCGCCTGATGCGGTATTTTCTCCTTACGCATCTGT
GCGGTATTTCACACCGCAATGGTGCACTCTCAGTACAATCTGCTCTGATGCCGCATAGTTAAGCCAGTAT
ACACTCCGCTATCGCTACGTGACTGGGTCATGGCTGCGCCCCGACACCCGCCAACACCCGCTGACGCGCC
CTGACGGGCTTGTCTGCTCCCGGCATCCGCTTACAGACAAGCTGTGACCGTCTCCGGGAGCTGCATGTGT
CAGAGGTTTTCACCGTCATCACCGAAACGCGCGAGGCAGCTGCGGTAAAGCTCATCAGCGTGGTCGTGAA
GCGATTCACAGATGTCTGCCTGTTCATCCGCGTCCAGCTCGTTGAGTTTCTCCAGAAGCGTTAATGTCTG
GCTTCTGATAAAGCGGGCCATGTTAAGGGCGGTTTTTTCCTGTTTGGTCACTGATGCCTCCGTGTAAGGG
GGATTTCTGTTCATGGGGGTAATGATACCGATGAAACGAGAGAGGATGCTCACGATACGGGTTACTGATG
ATGAACATGCCCGGTTACTGGAACGTTGTGAGGGTAAACAACTGGCGGTATGGATGCGGCGGGACCAGAG
AAAAATCACTCAGGGTCAATGCCAGCGCTTCGTTAATACAGATGTAGGTGTTCCACAGGGTAGCCAGCAG
CATCCTGCGATGCAGATCCGGAACATAATGGTGCAGGGCGCTGACTTCCGCGTTTCCAGACTTTACGAAA
CACGGAAACCGAAGACCATTCATGTTGTTGCTCAGGTCGCAGACGTTTTGCAGCAGCAGTCGCTTCACGT
TCGCTCGCGTATCGGTGATTCATTCTGCTAACCAGTAAGGCAACCCCGCCAGCCTAGCCGGGTCCTCAAC
GACAGGAGCACGATCATGCGCACCCGTGGGGCCGCCATGCCGGCGATAATGGCCTGCTTCTCGCCGAAAC
GTTTGGTGGCGGGACCAGTGACGAAGGCTTGAGCGAGGGCGTGCAAGATTCCGAATACCGCAAGCGACAG
GCCGATCATCGTCGCGCTCCAGCGAAAGCGGTCCTCGCCGAAAATGACCCAGAGCGCTGCCGGCACCTGT
CCTACGAGTTGCATGATAAAGAAGACAGTCATAAGTGCGGCGACGATAGTCATGCCCCGCGCCCACCGGA
AGGAGCTGACTGGGTTGAAGGCTCTCAAGGGCATCGGTCGAGATCCCGGTGCCTAATGAGTGAGCTAACT
TACATTAATTGCGTTGCGCTCACTGCCCGCTTTCCAGTCGGGAAACCTGTCGTGCCAGCTGCATTAATGA
ATCGGCCAACGCGCGGGGAGAGGCGGTTTGCGTATTGGGCGCCAGGGTGGTTTTTCTTTTCACCAGTGAG
ACGGGCAACAGCTGATTGCCCTTCACCGCCTGGCCCTGAGAGAGTTGCAGCAAGCGGTCCACGCTGGTTT
GCCCCAGCAGGCGAAAATCCTGTTTGATGGTGGTTAACGGCGGGATATAACATGAGCTGTCTTCGGTATC
GTCGTATCCCACTACCGAGATATCCGCACCAACGCGCAGCCCGGACTCGGTAATGGCGCGCATTGCGCCC
AGCGCCATCTGATCGTTGGCAACCAGCATCGCAGTGGGAACGATGCCCTCATTCAGCATTTGCATGGTTT
GTTGAAAACCGGACATGGCACTCCAGTCGCCTTCCCGTTCCGCTATCGGCTGAATTTGATTGCGAGTGAG
ATATTTATGCCAGCCAGCCAGACGCAGACGCGCCGAGACAGAACTTAATGGGCCCGCTAACAGCGCGATT
TGCTGGTGACCCAATGCGACCAGATGCTCCACGCCCAGTCGCGTACCGTCTTCATGGGAGAAAATAATAC
TGTTGATGGGTGTCTGGTCAGAGACATCAAGAAATAACGCCGGAACATTAGTGCAGGCAGCTTCCACAGC
AATGGCATCCTGGTCATCCAGCGGATAGTTAATGATCAGCCCACTGACGCGTTGCGCGAGAAGATTGTGC
ACCGCCGCTTTACAGGCTTCGACGCCGCTTCGTTCTACCATCGACACCACCACGCTGGCACCCAGTTGAT
CGGCGCGAGATTTAATCGCCGCGACAATTTGCGACGGCGCGTGCAGGGCCAGACTGGAGGTGGCAACGCC
AATCAGCAACGACTGTTTGCCCGCCAGTTGTTGTGCCACGCGGTTGGGAATGTAATTCAGCTCCGCCATC
GCCGCTTCCACTTTTTCCCGCGTTTTCGCAGAAACGTGGCTGGCCTGGTTCACCACGCGGGAAACGGTCT
GATAAGAGACACCGGCATACTCTGCGACATCGTATAACGTTACTGGTTTCACATTCACCACCCTGAATTG
ACTCTCTTCCGGGCGCTATCATGCCATACCGCGAAAGGTTTTGCGCCATTCGATGGTGTCCGGGATCTCG
ACGCTCTCCCTTATGCGACTCCTGCATTAGGAAGCAGCCCAGTAGTAGGTTGAGGCCGTTGAGCACCGCC
GCCGCAAGGAATGGTGCATGCAAGGAGATGGCGCCCAACAGTCCCCCGGCCACGGGGCCTGCCACCATAC
CCACGCCGAAACAAGCGCTCATGAGCCCGAAGTGGCGAGCCCGATCTTCCCCATCGGTGATGTCGGCGAT
ATAGGCGCCAGCAACCGCACCTGTGGCGCCGGTGATGCCGGCCACGATGCGTCCGGCGTAGAGGATCGAG
ATCTCGATCCCGCGAAATTAATACGACTCACTATAGGGGAATTGTGAGCGGATAACAATTCCCCTCTAGA
AATAATTTTGTTTAACTTTAAGAAGGAGATATACCATGGGCAGCAGCCATCATCATCATCATCACATGTC
TTCTGAAACCGGTCCGGTTGCGGTTGACCCGACCCTGCGTCGTCGTATCGAACCGCACGAATTCGAAGTT
TTCTTCGACCCGCGTGAACTGCGTAAAGAAACCTGCCTGCTGTACGAAATCAACTGGGGTGGTCGTCACT
CTATCTGGCGTCACACCTCTCAGAACACCAACAAACACGTTGAAGTTAACTTCATCGAAAAATTCACCAC
CGAACGTTACTTCTGCCCGAACACCCGTTGCTCTATCACCTGGTTCCTGTCTTGGTCTCCGTGCGGTGAA
TGCTCTCGTGCGATCACCGAATTCCTGTCTCGTTACCCGCACGTTACCCTGTTCATCTACATCGCGCGTC
TGTACCACCACGCGGACCCGCGTAACCGTCAGGGTCTGCGTGACCTGATCTCTTCTGGTGTTACCATCCA
GATCATGACCGAACAGGAATCTGGTTACTGCTGGCGTAACTTCGTTAACTACTCTCCGTCTAACGAAGCG
CACTGGCCGCGTTACCCGCACCTGTGGGTTCGTCTGTACGTTCTGGAACTGTACTGCATCATCCTGGGTC
TGCCGCCGTGCCTGAACATCCTGCGTCGTAAACAGCCGCAGCTGACCTTCTTCACCATCGCGCTGCAGTC
TTGCCACTACCAGCGTCTGCCGCCGCACATCCTGTGGGCGACCGGTCTGAAATCCGGTAGCGAAACACCG
GGGACTTCAGAATCGGCCACCCCGGAGTCTGATAAGAAATACTCAATAGGCTTAGCTATCGGCACAAATA
GCGTCGGATGGGCGGTGATCACTGATGAATATAAGGTTCCGTCTAAAAAGTTCAAGGTTCTGGGAAATAC
AGACCGCCACAGTATCAAAAAAAATCTTATAGGGGCTCTTTTATTTGACAGTGGAGAGACAGCGGAAGCG
ACTCGTCTCAAACGGACAGCTCGTAGAAGGTATACACGTCGGAAGAATCGTATTTGTTATCTACAGGAGA
TTTTTTCAAATGAGATGGCGAAAGTAGATGATAGTTTCTTTCATCGACTTGAAGAGTCTTTTTTGGTGGA
AGAAGACAAGAAGCATGAACGTCATCCTATTTTTGGAAATATAGTAGATGAAGTTGCTTATCATGAGAAA
TATCCAACTATCTATCATCTGCGAAAAAAATTGGTAGATTCTACTGATAAAGCGGATTTGCGCTTAATCT
ATTTGGCCTTAGCGCATATGATTAAGTTTCGTGGTCATTTTTTGATTGAGGGAGATTTAAATCCTGATAA
TAGTGATGTGGACAAACTATTTATCCAGTTGGTACAAACCTACAATCAATTATTTGAAGAAAACCCTATT
AACGCAAGTGGAGTAGATGCTAAAGCGATTCTTTCTGCACGATTGAGTAAATCAAGACGATTAGAAAATC
TCATTGCTCAGCTCCCCGGTGAGAAGAAAAATGGCTTATTTGGGAATCTCATTGCTTTGTCATTGGGTTT
GACCCCTAATTTTAAATCAAATTTTGATTTGGCAGAAGATGCTAAATTACAGCTTTCAAAAGATACTTAC
GATGATGATTTAGATAATTTATTGGCGCAAATTGGAGATCAATATGCTGATTTGTTTTTGGCAGCTAAGA
ATTTATCAGATGCTATTTTACTTTCAGATATCCTAAGAGTAAATACTGAAATAACTAAGGCTCCCCTATC
AGCTTCAATGATTAAACGCTACGATGAACATCATCAAGACTTGACTCTTTTAAAAGCTTTAGTTCGACAA
CAACTTCCAGAAAAGTATAAAGAAATCTTTTTTGATCAATCAAAAAACGGATATGCAGGTTATATTGATG
GGGGAGCTAGCCAAGAAGAATTTTATAAATTTATCAAACCAATTTTAGAAAAAATGGATGGTACTGAGGA
ATTATTGGTGAAACTAAATCGTGAAGATTTGCTGCGCAAGCAACGGACCTTTGACAACGGCTCTATTCCC
CATCAAATTCACTTGGGTGAGCTGCATGCTATTTTGAGAAGACAAGAAGACTTTTATCCATTTTTAAAAG
ACAATCGTGAGAAGATTGAAAAAATCTTGACTTTTCGAATTCCTTATTATGTTGGTCCATTGGCGCGTGG
CAATAGTCGTTTTGCATGGATGACTCGGAAGTCTGAAGAAACAATTACCCCATGGAATTTTGAAGAAGTT
GTCGATAAAGGTGCTTCAGCTCAATCATTTATTGAACGCATGACAAACTTTGATAAAAATCTTCCAAATG
AAAAAGTACTACCAAAACATAGTTTGCTTTATGAGTATTTTACGGTTTATAACGAATTGACAAAGGTCAA
ATATGTTACTGAAGGAATGCGAAAACCAGCATTTCTTTCAGGTGAACAGAAGAAAGCCATTGTTGATTTA
CTCTTCAAAACAAATCGAAAAGTAACCGTTAAGCAATTAAAAGAAGATTATTTCAAAAAAATAGAATGTT
TTGATAGTGTTGAAATTTCAGGAGTTGAAGATAGATTTAATGCTTCATTAGGTACCTACCATGATTTGCT
AAAAATTATTAAAGATAAAGATTTTTTGGATAATGAAGAAAATGAAGATATCTTAGAGGATATTGTTTTA
ACATTGACCTTATTTGAAGATAGGGAGATGATTGAGGAAAGACTTAAAACATATGCTCACCTCTTTGATG
ATAAGGTGATGAAACAGCTTAAACGTCGCCGTTATACTGGTTGGGGACGTTTGTCTCGAAAATTGATTAA
TGGTATTAGGGATAAGCAATCTGGCAAAACAATATTAGATTTTTTGAAATCAGATGGTTTTGCCAATCGC
AATTTTATGCAGCTGATCCATGATGATAGTTTGACATTTAAAGAAGACATTCAAAAAGCACAAGTGTCTG
GACAAGGCGATAGTTTACATGAACATATTGCAAATTTAGCTGGTAGCCCTGCTATTAAAAAAGGTATTTT
ACAGACTGTAAAAGTTGTTGATGAATTGGTCAAAGTAATGGGGCGGCATAAGCCAGAAAATATCGTTATT
GAAATGGCACGTGAAAATCAGACAACTCAAAAGGGCCAGAAAAATTCGCGAGAGCGTATGAAACGAATCG
AAGAAGGTATCAAAGAATTAGGAAGTCAGATTCTTAAAGAGCATCCTGTTGAAAATACTCAATTGCAAAA
TGAAAAGCTCTATCTCTATTATCTCCAAAATGGAAGAGACATGTATGTGGACCAAGAATTAGATATTAAT
CGTTTAAGTGATTATGATGTCGATCACATTGTTCCACAAAGTTTCCTTAAAGACGATTCAATAGACAATA
AGGTCTTAACGCGTTCTGATAAAAATCGTGGTAAATCGGATAACGTTCCAAGTGAAGAAGTAGTCAAAAA
GATGAAAAACTATTGGAGACAACTTCTAAACGCCAAGTTAATCACTCAACGTAAGTTTGATAATTTAACG
AAAGCTGAACGTGGAGGTTTGAGTGAACTTGATAAAGCTGGTTTTATCAAACGCCAATTGGTTGAAACTC
GCCAAATCACTAAGCATGTGGCACAAATTTTGGATAGTCGCATGAATACTAAATACGATGAAAATGATAA
ACTTATTCGAGAGGTTAAAGTGATTACCTTAAAATCTAAATTAGTTTCTGACTTCCGAAAAGATTTCCAA
TTCTATAAAGTACGTGAGATTAACAATTACCATCATGCCCATGATGCGTATCTAAATGCCGTCGTTGGAA
CTGCTTTGATTAAGAAATATCCAAAACTTGAATCGGAGTTTGTCTATGGTGATTATAAAGTTTATGATGT
TCGTAAAATGATTGCTAAGTCTGAGCAAGAAATAGGCAAAGCAACCGCAAAATATTTCTTTTACTCTAAT
ATCATGAACTTCTTCAAAACAGAAATTACACTTGCAAATGGAGAGATTCGCAAACGCCCTCTAATCGAAA
CTAATGGGGAAACTGGAGAAATTGTCTGGGATAAAGGGCGAGATTTTGCCACAGTGCGCAAAGTATTGTC
CATGCCCCAAGTCAATATTGTCAAGAAAACAGAAGTACAGACAGGCGGATTCTCCAAGGAGTCAATTTTA
CCAAAAAGAAATTCGGACAAGCTTATTGCTCGTAAAAAAGACTGGGATCCAAAAAAATATGGTGGTTTTG
ATAGTCCAACGGTAGCTTATTCAGTCCTAGTGGTTGCTAAGGTGGAAAAAGGGAAATCGAAGAAGTTAAA
ATCCGTTAAAGAGTTACTAGGGATCACAATTATGGAAAGAAGTTCCTTTGAAAAAAATCCGATTGACTTT
TTAGAAGCTAAAGGATATAAGGAAGTTAAAAAAGACTTAATCATTAAACTACCTAAATATAGTCTTTTTG
AGTTAGAAAACGGTCGTAAACGGATGCTGGCTAGTGCCGGAGAATTACAAAAAGGAAATGAGCTGGCTCT
GCCAAGCAAATATGTGAATTTTTTATATTTAGCTAGTCATTATGAAAAGTTGAAGGGTAGTCCAGAAGAT
AACGAACAAAAACAATTGTTTGTGGAGCAGCATAAGCATTATTTAGATGAGATTATTGAGCAAATCAGTG
AATTTTCTAAGCGTGTTATTTTAGCAGATGCCAATTTAGATAAAGTTCTTAGTGCATATAACAAACATAG
AGACAAACCAATACGTGAACAAGCAGAAAATATTATTCATTTATTTACGTTGACGAATCTTGGAGCTCCC
GCTGCTTTTAAATATTTTGATACAACAATTGATCGTAAACGATATACGTCTACAAAAGAAGTTTTAGATG
CCACTCTTATCCATCAATCCATCACTGGTCTTTATGAAACACGCATTGATTTGAGTCAGCTAGGAGGTGA
CTGAAGCAGCGGCCTGGTGCCGCGCGGCAGCCATATGGCTAGCATGACTGGTGGACAGCAAATGGGTCGG
GATCCGAATTCGAGCTCCGTCGACAAGCTTGCGGCCGCACTCGAGCACCACCACCACCACCACTGAGATC
CGGCTGCTAACAAAGCCCGAAAGGAAGCTGAGTTGGCTGCTGCCACCGCTGAGCAATAACTAGCATAACC
CCTTGGGGCCTCTAAACGGGTCTTGAGGGGTTTTTTGCTGAAAGGAGGAACTATATCCGGAT
